>Addgene plasmid #38105 | pGEX-KG-GST-YAP | addgene partial sequence | sequence record 50217 | pGEX-5 5'-GGGCTGGCAAGCCACGTTTGGTG-3'
ATCTCAATCGGATCTGGTTCGCGTGGATCCCCGGGAATTTCCGGTGGTGGTGGTGGAATTCTAATGGATC
CCGGGCAGCAGCCGCCGCCTCAACCGGCCCCCCAGGGCCAAGGGCAGCCGCCTTCGCAGCCCCCGCAGGG
GCAGGGCCCGCCGTCCGGACCCGGGCAACCGGCACCCGCGGCGACCCAGGCGGCGCCGCAGGCACCCCCC
GCCGGGCATCAGATCGTGCACGTCCGCGGGGACTCGGAGACCGACCTGGAGGCGCTCTTCAACGCCGTCA
TGAACCCCAAGACGGCCAACGTGCCCCAGACCGTGCCCATGAGGCTCCGGAAGCTGCCCGACTCCTTCTT
CAAGCCGCCGGAGCCCAAATCCCACTCCCGACAGGCCAGTACTGATGCAGGCACTGCAGGAGCCCTGACT
CCACAGCATGTTCGAGCTCATTCCTCTCCAGCTTCTCTGCAGTTGGGAGCTGTTTCTCCTGGGACACTGA
CCCCCACTGGAGTAGTCTCTGGCCCAGCAGCTACACCCACAGCTCAGCATCTTCGACAGTCTTCTTTTGA
GATACCTGATGATGTACCTCTGCCAGCAGGTTGGGAGATGGCAAAGACATCTTCTGGTCAGAGATACTTC
TTAAATCACATCGATCAGACAACAACATGGCAGGACCCCAGGAAGGCCATGCTGTCCCAGATGAACGTCA
CAGCCCCCACCAGTCCACCAGTGCAGCAGAATATGATGAACTCGGCTTCAGGTCCTCTTCCTGATGGATG
GGAACAAGCCATGACTCAGGATGGAGAAATTTACTATATAAACCATAAGAACAAGACCACCTCTTGGCTA
GACCCAAGGCTTGACCCTCGTTGCATGAC
