[The description below was written by a language model from this plasmid's Addgene catalogue record.]
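Description:
pGEX-KG-GST-YAP carries wild-type human YAP (recorded as Yap2, an alias of the YAP1 gene) cloned into the pGEX-KG backbone so that the protein is produced with an N-terminal glutathione S-transferase (GST) fusion. The plasmid is maintained in standard E. coli cloning strains under ampicillin selection; the copy number and the cloning method used to insert the gene are not recorded, and no feature table is available, so the exact junctions, linker and regulatory elements cannot be confirmed from the record.

The catalogue entry lists the vector type as mammalian expression, but this sits awkwardly with the backbone. pGEX-family vectors are generally bacterial expression plasmids in which an IPTG-inducible tac promoter drives a GST fusion, with pGEX-KG being a derivative known for a flexible glycine-rich linker following a thrombin cleavage site. The listed sequencing primers, which flank the pGEX cloning site, are also consistent with that design. The promoter itself is not stated in the record, so the bacterial-expression interpretation rests on general knowledge of the backbone rather than on the deposited information.

A construct of this type is typically used to produce recombinant GST-YAP for purification on glutathione resin. YAP1 is a transcriptional co-activator and the main downstream effector of the Hippo signalling pathway, so purified GST-YAP would suit uses such as an in vitro kinase assay substrate or bait in pull-down experiments to study binding partners. The record does not specify the intended application.
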