Addgene plasmid #38105: pGEX-KG-GST-YAP
Depositing lab: Kunliang Guan. Depositing organization: University of California, San Diego (UCSD).
Backbone
  Vector backbone: pGEX-KG
  Vector type: Mammalian Expression
Growth in bacteria
  Bacterial resistance: Ampicillin, 100 μg/mL
  Growth temperature: 37°C
  Growth strain: DH5alpha
  Copy number: Unknown
Gene/Insert
  Gene/Insert name: Yap2
  Species: H. sapiens (human)
  Mutation: WT
  Entrez Gene: YAP1 (a.k.a. COB1, YAP, YAP-1, YAP2, YAP65, YKI)
  Tag / fusion protein: N-GST
  Cloning method: Unknown
  Sequencing primers: 5′ pGEX5; 3′ pGEX3
Terms and licenses: Academic/Nonprofit Terms; Industry Terms: Not Available to Industry
How to cite: pGEX-KG-GST-YAP was a gift from Kunliang Guan (Addgene plasmid # 38105 ; http://n2t.net/addgene:38105 ; RRID:Addgene_38105)
